Addgene plasmid #105473: pISH-Trpc2-probe1
Purpose: to generate a riboprobe for in situ hybridazation
Depositing lab: Peter Mombaerts. Depositing organization: Max Planck Research Unit for Neurogenetics. Publication: Trpc2-expressing sensory neurons in the main olfactory epithelium of the mouse. Omura M, Mombaerts P. Cell Rep. 2014 Jul 24;8(2):583-95. doi: 10.1016/j.celrep.2014.06.010. Epub 2014 Jul 4. PubMed 25001287.
Backbone
  Vector backbone: pGEM-Teasy
  Backbone size w/o insert (bp): 3015
  Vector type: to ganerate riboprobe
Growth in bacteria
  Bacterial resistance: Ampicillin, 100 μg/mL
  Growth temperature: 37°C
  Growth strain: DH5alpha
  Copy number: High Copy
Gene/Insert
  Gene/Insert name: Trpc2
  Species: M. musculus (mouse)
  Insert size (bp): 979
  Entrez Gene: Trpc2 (a.k.a. 3010009O07Rik, AI115608, TRPC2a, TRPC2b, Trrp2, mTrp2, smTRPC2, trp2)
  Cloning method: Unknown
  Sequencing primers: 5′ M13-rev; 3′ M13-for
Terms and licenses: Academic/Nonprofit Terms; Industry Terms: Not Available to Industry
Depositor comments: Linearize with SpeI, use T7 RNA polymerase for IVT.
How to cite: pISH-Trpc2-probe1 was a gift from Peter Mombaerts (Addgene plasmid # 105473 ; http://n2t.net/addgene:105473 ; RRID:Addgene_105473)
