[The description below was written by a language model from this plasmid's Addgene catalogue record and pLannotate feature annotations shown in this document.]
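Description:
pISH-Trpc2-probe1 is a riboprobe template plasmid built on the pGEM-T Easy cloning backbone, made for generating labelled RNA probes against mouse Trpc2 for in situ hybridization. It is a small bacterial plasmid of about 4 kb that is maintained in E. coli through a high-copy ColE1/pUC-type origin and selected with ampicillin via the β-lactamase gene. The backbone also carries an f1 phage origin, along with the lac promoter/operator and interrupted lacZα remnants that normally allow blue/white screening of inserts in this vector family.

The payload is a 979 bp fragment of the Trpc2 coding sequence. Trpc2 encodes a TRP-family cation channel associated with pheromone signalling in chemosensory neurons. The fragment sits in the multiple cloning site between opposing bacteriophage T7 and SP6 promoters, with no eukaryotic regulatory elements, so the plasmid serves only as an in vitro transcription template. In the annotated sequence the fragment lies on the strand opposite to the T7 promoter, so T7 transcription reads the antisense strand. This agrees with the depositor's note that the plasmid is cut with SpeI on the far side of the insert and transcribed with T7 RNA polymerase, giving a run-off transcript complementary to Trpc2 mRNA. The SP6 promoter would accordingly give the sense strand, commonly used as a negative control, though the record does not describe this use. A short annotated match to a hornet peptide next to the insert is almost certainly a spurious hit on polylinker sequence. The associated study examined Trpc2-expressing sensory neurons in the mouse main olfactory epithelium.
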