Features (pLannotate 1.2.2; 14 found; start..end, strand, type, name):
     24..42      +  promoter       T7 promoter: promoter for bacteriophage T7 RNA polymerase
    103..1080    -  CDS            Trpc2 (fragment): TRPC2_MOUSE - Also known as Trp2, Trrp2. Experimental evidence at transcript level: Swiss-Prot protein existence level 2. Thought to form a receptor-activated non-selective calcium permeant cation channel. Probably is operated by a phosphatidylinositol second messenger system activated by receptor tyrosine kinases or G- protein coupled receptors. May also be activated by intracellular calcium store depletion. Plays a role in mediating responsivity to pheromones that elicit aggressive and mating behaviors. Required for response to the Esp1 pheromone which enhances female sexual receptive behavi
   1087..1149    -  CDS            VESPI_VESMG (fragment): Experimental evidence at protein level: Swiss-Prot protein existence level 1. Shows contractile activity on isolated ileum smooth muscle. From Vespa magnifica (Hornet).
   1161..1179    -  promoter       SP6 promoter: promoter for bacteriophage SP6 RNA polymerase
   1221..1237    -  protein_bind   lac operator: The lac repressor binds to the lac operator to inhibit transcription in E. coli. This inhibition can be relieved by adding lactose or isopropyl-β-D-thiogalactopyranoside (IPTG). lac repressor encoded by lacI
   1245..1275    -  promoter       lac promoter: promoter for the E. coli lac operon
   1290..1311    -  protein_bind   CAP binding site: CAP binding activates transcription in the presence of cAMP. E. coli catabolite activator protein
   1324..1416    -  CDS            lacI (fragment): lac repressor; lacI; The lac repressor binds to the lac operator to inhibit transcription in E. coli. This inhibition can be relieved by adding lactose or isopropyl-β-D-thiogalactopyranoside (IPTG).
   1599..2187    -  rep_origin     ori: high-copy-number ColE1/pMB1/pBR322/pUC origin of replication
   2358..3218    -  CDS            AmpR: β-lactamase; bla; confers resistance to ampicillin, carbenicillin, and related antibiotics
   3219..3323    -  promoter       AmpR promoter: bla
   3350..3400    +  misc_feature   bom (fragment): basis of mobility region from pBR322
   3428..3856    -  rep_origin     f1 ori (sequence partly withheld): f1 bacteriophage origin of replication; arrow indicates direction of (+) strand synthesis
   3860..21      -  CDS            lacZα (fragment) (across the origin): LacZα fragment of β-galactosidase; lacZ fragment
>Addgene plasmid #105473 | pISH-Trpc2-probe1 | addgene full sequence | sequence record 202928 | Addgene NGS Result
GTAAAACGACGGCCAGTGAATTGTAATACGACTCACTATAGGGCGAATTGGGCCCGACGTCGCATGCTCC
CGGCCGCCATGGCGGCCGCGGGAATTCGATTAGGCAGTCAGGATGATCATGAGGATAAACATGAACCGGA
TCATGTCGTCAATCATCTTGCCGATGGAGATCTGCAGTGTGCCCAGCGATTCGTGAGCTGGCAGAATATA
TGCCAGTCGGGTGAAGCTGAGCATGCTGGTGACAGCAAAGAGCACCTCAGCCAGAAACTGGGGGTCCTCT
GTACGCCACTCACTTCTCTCAGCTATGGTGAAATAGCGGCAGGTGGTGCTGTCTGAGGCATCACGGCAGT
GCATGTAGGCAAGCCCAGCCAGGAGGAGGCGCAGTGCAAAGGATGCCAAGTACAGGGACAGGATGACCAC
GTCCAGGAAGTTCCACCAGTCCAGGAGGTAGCTCCGCAAGCCCTCGATCCACACCTCCTTGCATTCAAAC
CATAGGAAGCCTGTGACCCAGATCATATGTAGTGAAGTCTCCCAGACACTCTGGCTGCGGCCTTTGAAGG
TGCTCAGCTGGGTCTCCATGACCAGAGACTCTCCCAGCAAGAAGATAAGGAACCACAGGTAGGAGGCAGA
ATGCAGCAGGAACTTCAGCACCGGGATCTTCAGCAGGCGGCCCAGCTGGGACTTGGGCGCCAGCCAGTAG
CCAATGCAGAGGAAGGGCATGGTGAGGAAGATGAGGAAGGCAACAAAGAGCTTCCAGATGGTGGTGCTTC
CACGCCAGCCAGCCAGGTTCCCACACCAGATGGAAGACAGAACTTGCTGGCAGATGGGATGTGCTACAAA
CTGTTTCTGGTTGTAGTTGACAGCCAACCGCAGTCTTGCCAGGTTGGGGATGCCCTCCTCAAAGGCCTGA
CCCAGGCCCTCAGCCTCAGGCTCAGTCTCACTATCCTCACCCAGGTCATTGAGCACTGCGGTGACCTCAC
TCTGATTTCGGCACATGCCCAGCAACTCGAAGCCATAGTCCTGGCAGAGAGACTCCAGGGCAATGTACTG
AGGCTTAAACTCAGGCTCCTTTCGTGCAAGAATCACTAGTGAATTCGCGGCCGCCTGCAGGTCGACCATA
TGGGAGAGCTCCCAACGCGTTGGATGCATAGCTTGAGTATTCTATAGTGTCACCTAAATAGCTTGGCGTA
ATCATGGTCATAGCTGTTTCCTGTGTGAAATTGTTATCCGCTCACAATTCCACACAACATACGAGCCGGA
AGCATAAAGTGTAAAGCCTGGGGTGCCTAATGAGTGAGCTAACTCACATTAATTGCGTTGCGCTCACTGC
CCGCTTTCCAGTCGGGAAACCTGTCGTGCCAGCTGCATTAATGAATCGGCCAACGCGCGGGGAGAGGCGG
TTTGCGTATTGGGCGCTCTTCCGCTTCCTCGCTCACTGACTCGCTGCGCTCGGTCGTTCGGCTGCGGCGA
GCGGTATCAGCTCACTCAAAGGCGGTAATACGGTTATCCACAGAATCAGGGGATAACGCAGGAAAGAACA
TGTGAGCAAAAGGCCAGCAAAAGGCCAGGAACCGTAAAAAGGCCGCGTTGCTGGCGTTTTTCCATAGGCT
CCGCCCCCCTGACGAGCATCACAAAAATCGACGCTCAAGTCAGAGGTGGCGAAACCCGACAGGACTATAA
AGATACCAGGCGTTTCCCCCTGGAAGCTCCCTCGTGCGCTCTCCTGTTCCGACCCTGCCGCTTACCGGAT
ACCTGTCCGCCTTTCTCCCTTCGGGAAGCGTGGCGCTTTCTCATAGCTCACGCTGTAGGTATCTCAGTTC
GGTGTAGGTCGTTCGCTCCAAGCTGGGCTGTGTGCACGAACCCCCCGTTCAGCCCGACCGCTGCGCCTTA
TCCGGTAACTATCGTCTTGAGTCCAACCCGGTAAGACACGACTTATCGCCACTGGCAGCAGCCACTGGTA
ACAGGATTAGCAGAGCGAGGTATGTAGGCGGTGCTACAGAGTTCTTGAAGTGGTGGCCTAACTACGGCTA
CACTAGAAGAACAGTATTTGGTATCTGCGCTCTGCTGAAGCCAGTTACCTTCGGAAAAAGAGTTGGTAGC
TCTTGATCCGGCAAACAAACCACCGCTGGTAGCGGTGGTTTTTTTGTTTGCAAGCAGCAGATTACGCGCA
GAAAAAAAGGATCTCAAGAAGATCCTTTGATCTTTTCTACGGGGTCTGACGCTCAGTGGAACGAAAACTC
ACGTTAAGGGATTTTGGTCATGAGATTATCAAAAAGGATCTTCACCTAGATCCTTTTAAATTAAAAATGA
AGTTTTAAATCAATCTAAAGTATATATGAGTAAACTTGGTCTGACAGTTACCAATGCTTAATCAGTGAGG
CACCTATCTCAGCGATCTGTCTATTTCGTTCATCCATAGTTGCCTGACTCCCCGTCGTGTAGATAACTAC
GATACGGGAGGGCTTACCATCTGGCCCCAGTGCTGCAATGATACCGCGAGACCCACGCTCACCGGCTCCA
GATTTATCAGCAATAAACCAGCCAGCCGGAAGGGCCGAGCGCAGAAGTGGTCCTGCAACTTTATCCGCCT
CCATCCAGTCTATTAATTGTTGCCGGGAAGCTAGAGTAAGTAGTTCGCCAGTTAATAGTTTGCGCAACGT
TGTTGCCATTGCTACAGGCATCGTGGTGTCACGCTCGTCGTTTGGTATGGCTTCATTCAGCTCCGGTTCC
CAACGATCAAGGCGAGTTACATGATCCCCCATGTTGTGCAAAAAAGCGGTTAGCTCCTTCGGTCCTCCGA
TCGTTGTCAGAAGTAAGTTGGCCGCAGTGTTATCACTCATGGTTATGGCAGCACTGCATAATTCTCTTAC
TGTCATGCCATCCGTAAGATGCTTTTCTGTGACTGGTGAGTACTCAACCAAGTCATTCTGAGAATAGTGT
ATGCGGCGACCGAGTTGCTCTTGCCCGGCGTCAATACGGGATAATACCGCGCCACATAGCAGAACTTTAA
AAGTGCTCATCATTGGAAAACGTTCTTCGGGGCGAAAACTCTCAAGGATCTTACCGCTGTTGAGATCCAG
TTCGATGTAACCCACTCGTGCACCCAACTGATCTTCAGCATCTTTTACTTTCACCAGCGTTTCTGGGTGA
GCAAAAACAGGAAGGCAAAATGCCGCAAAAAAGGGAATAAGGGCGACACGGAAATGTTGAATACTCATAC
TCTTCCTTTTTCAATATTATTGAAGCATTTATCAGGGTTATTGTCTCATGAGCGGATACATATTTGAATG
TATTTAGAAAAATAAACAAATAGGGGTTCCGCGCACATTTCCCCGAAAAGTGCCACCTGATGCGGTGTGA
AATACCGCACAGATGCGTAAGGAGAAAATACCGCATCAGGAAATTGTAAGCGTTAATATTTTGTTAAAAT
TCGCGTTAAATTTTTGTTAAATCAGCTCATTTTTTAACCAATAGGCCGAAATCGGCAAAATCCCTTATAA
ATCAAAAGAATAGACCGAGATAGGGT
[37 nt withheld, positions 3527-3563]
AAAGAACGTGGACTCCAACGTCAAAGG
[49 nt withheld, positions 3591-3639]
T
[91 nt withheld, positions 3641-3731]
G
[124 nt withheld, positions 3733-3856]
CCATTCGCCATTCAGGCTGCGCAACTGTTGGGAAGGGCGATCGGTGCGGGCCTCTTCGCTATTACGCCAG
CTGGCGAAAGGGGGATGTGCTGCAAGGCGATTAAGTTGGGTAACGCCAGGGTTTTCCCAGTCACGACGTT
