>Addgene plasmid #105473 | pISH-Trpc2-probe1 | depositor partial sequence | sequence record 199652 | insert: sequenced with M13-for primer
CGACGTCGCATGCTCCCGGCCGCCATGGCGGCCGCGGGAATTCGATTAGGCAGTCAGGATGATCATGAGG
ATAAACATGAACCGGATCATGTCGTCAATCATCTTGCCGATGGAGATCTGCAGTGTGCCCAGCGATTCGT
GAGCTGGCAGAATATATGCCAGTCGGGTGAAGCTGAGCATGCTGGTGACAGCAAAGAGCACCTCAGCCAG
AAACTGGGGGTCCTCTGTACGCCACTCACTTCTCTCAGCTATGGTGAAATAGCGGCAGGTGGTGCTGTCT
GAGGCATCACGGCAGTGCATGTAGGCAAGCCCAGCCAGGAGGAGGCGCAGTGCAAAGGATGCCAAGTACA
GGGACAGGATGACCACGTCCAGGAAGTTCCACCAGTCCAGGAGGTAGCTCCGCAAGCCCTCGATCCACAC
CTCCTTGCATTCAAACCATAGGAAGCCTGTGACCCAGATCATATGTAGTGAAGTCTCCCAGACACTCTGG
CTGCGGCCTTTGAAGGTGCTCAGCTGGGTCTCCATGACCAGAGACTCTCCCAGCAAGAAGATAAGGAACC
ACAGGTAGGAGGCAGAATGCAGCAGGAACTTCAGCACCGGGATCTTCAGCAGGCGGCCCAGCTGGGACTT
GGGCGCCAGCCAGTAGCCAATGCAGAGGAAGGGCATGGTGAGGAAGATGAGGAAGGCAACAAAGAGCTTC
CAGATGGTGGTGCTTCCACGCCAGCCAGCCAGGTTCCCACACCAGATGGAAGACAGAACTTGCTGGCAGA
TGGGATGTGCTACAAACTGTTTCTGGTTGTAGTTGACAGCCAACCGCAGTCTTGCCAGGTTGGGGATGCC
CTCCTCAAAGGCCTGACCCAGGCCCTCAGCCTCAGGCTCAGTCTCACTATCCTCACCCAG
