>Addgene plasmid #105473 | pISH-Trpc2-probe1 | depositor partial sequence | sequence record 199653 | insert: sequenced with M31-rev primer
CCAACGCGTTGGGAGCTCTCCCATATGGTCSACCTGCAGGCGGCCGCGAATTCACTAGTGATTCTTGCAC
GAAAGGAGCCTGAGTTTAAGCCTCAGTACATTGCCCTGGAGTCTCTCTGCCAGGACTATGGCTTCGAGTT
GCTGGGCATGTGCCGAAATCAGAGTGAGGTCACCGCAGTGCTCAATGACCTGGGTGAGGATAGTGAGACT
GAGCCTGAGGCTGAGGGCCTGGGTCAGGCCTTTGAGGAGGGCATCCCCAACCTGGCAAGACTGCGGTTGG
CTGTCAACTACAACCAGAAACAGTTTGTAGCACATCCCATCTGCCAGCAAGTTCTGTCTTCCATCTGGTG
TGGGAACCTGGCTGGCTGGCGTGGAAGCACCACCATCTGGAAGCTCTTTGTTGCCTTCCTCATCTTCCTC
ACCATGCCCTTCCTCTGCATTGGCTACTGGCTGGCGCCCAAGTCCCAGCTGGGCCGCCTGCTGAAGATCC
CGGTGCTGAAGTTCCTGCTGCATTCTGCCTCCTACCTGTGGTTCCTTATCTTCTTGCTGGGAGAGTCTCT
GGTCATGGAGACCCAGCTGAGCACCTTCAAAGGCCGCAGCCAGAGTGTCTGGGAGACTTCACTACATATG
ATCTGGGTCACAGGCTTCCTATGGTTTGAATGCAAGGAGGTGTGGATCGAGGGCTTGCGGAGCTACCTCC
TGGACTGGTGGAACTTCCTGGACGTGGTCATCCTGTCCCTGTACTTGGCATCCTTTGCACTGCGCCTCCT
CCTGGCTGGGCTTGCCTACATGCACTGCCGTGATGCCTCA
